>Addgene plasmid #221608 | AAV-GFAPp-PiGM-Iq(D387A mCherry) | addgene full sequence | sequence record 477207 | Addgene NGS Result
TTCTTTCCTGCGTTATCCCCTGATTCTGTGGATAACCGTATTACCGCCTTTGAGTGAGCTGATACCGCTC
GCCGCAGCCGAACGACCGAGCGCAGCGAGTCAGTGAGCGAGGAAGCGGAAGAGCGCCCAATACGCAAACC
GCCTCTCCCCGCGCGTTGGCCGATTCATTAATGCAGCTGCGCGCTCGCTCGCTCAMCKRGGCCGCCCGSG
CAAAGCCCSSGGCSKTSGGSGRMCYTTKGSTCGCSCRGCSGYCRCGCKSGGSKWAM
[41 nt withheld, positions 267-307]
CCCATTCGCCATTCAGGCTGCGCAACTGTTGGGAAGGGCGATCGGTGCGGGCCTCTTCGCTATTACGCCA
GCTGCGCGCTCGCTCGCTCACTGAGGCCGCCCGGGCAAAGCCCGGGCGTCGGGCGACCTTTGGTCGCCCG
GCCTCAGTGAGCGAGCGAGCGCGCAGAGAGGGAGTGGCCAACTCCATCACTAGGGGTTCCTTGTAGTTAA
TGATTAACCCGCCATGCTACTTATCTACGTAGCCATGCTCTAGGAAGATCCGGCGCGCCGATCTAACATA
TCCTGGTGTGGAGTAGGGGACGCTGCTCTGACAGAGGCTCGGGGGCCTGAGCTGGCTCTGTGAGCTGGGG
AGGAGGCAGACAGCCAGGCCTTGTCTGCAAGCAGACCTGGCAGCATTGGGCTGGCCGCCCCCCAGGGCCT
CCTCTTCATGCCCAGTGAATGACTCACCTTGGCACAGACACAATGTTCGGGGTGGGCACAGTGCCTGCTT
CCCGCCGCACCCCAGCCCCCCTCAAATGCCTTCCGAGAAGCCCATTGAGCAGGGGGCTTGCATTGCACCC
CAGCCTGACAGCCTGGCATCTTGGGATAAAAGCAGCACAGCCCCCTAGGGGCTGCCCTTGCTGTGTGGCG
CCACCGGCGGTGGAGAACAAGGCTCTATTCAGCCTGTGCCCAGGAAAGGGGATCAGGGGATGCCCAGGCA
TGGACAGTGGGTGGCAGGGGGGGAGAGGAGGGCTGTCTGCTTCCCAGAAGTCCAAGGACACAAATGGGTG
AGGGGAGAGCTCTCCCCATAGCTGGGCTGCGGCCCAACCCCACCCCCTCAGGCTATGCCAGGGGGTGTTG
CCAGGGGCACCCGGGCATCGCCAGTCTAGCCCACTCCTTCATAAAGCCCTCGCATCCCAGGAGCGAGCAG
AGCCAGAGCAGGTTGGAGAGGAGACGCATCACCTCCGCTGCTCGCGGGGAAGCTTGGGATCCATGACTCC
TGGGAAGCCCAAAACTGGCAAGAAAAGCAAACAGCAAACTTTTATCAAGCCTTCTCCTGAGGAAGCGCTG
CTCTGGGCAGAAGCATTTGATGAACTGCTGGCCAGCAAATATGGGCTTGCTGCATTCAGAGCGTTTTTAA
AGTCCGAGTTCTGTGAAGAAAATATTGAATTCTGGTTGGCTTGCGAAGACTTCAAGAAAACCAAATCACC
ACAGAAACTGTCCTCAAAAGCAAGGAAAATATACACCGACTTCATCGAGAAGGAAGCTCCCAAAGAGATA
AACATAGACTTTCAAACAAAAACTCTGATTGCCCAAAATATCCAAGAGGCTACAAGTGGCTGCTTCACCA
CAGCGCAGAAGAGGGTGTACAGCCTGATGGAGAACAACTCTTATCCTCGTTTCTTGGAATCAGAATTTTA
TCAGGACTTGTGTAAAAAGCCACAGATCACCACGGAGCCCCATGCTACAACCGGTGGCGGCAGTGGTGGC
GGCAGCATGAAGATGGACAAGAAGACAATTGTCTGGTTTCGCAGGGACCTGAGAATCGAAGATAACCCCG
CATTGGCAGCAGCAGCCCATGAGGGTTCTGTGTTCCCTGTCTTCATTTGGTGTCCAGAGGAGGAGGGACA
GTTCTACCCTGGCCGGGCCAGCAGATGGTGGATGAAGCAGTCCTTGGCTCACCTGTCACAGAGTCTCAAG
GCACTGGGCTCCGATCTGACGTTGATTAAGACCCACAACACGATTAGCGCAATTCTGGACTGCATCCGGG
TGACCGGCGCAACAAAAGTGGTTTTCAACCACCTCTACGACCCAGTTAGCCTTGTGCGGGACCATACCGT
CAAGGAGAAATTGGTGGAGCGGGGCATCAGTGTGCAGTCTTACAATGGCGACCTGTTGTATGAACCATGG
GAAATTTATTGTGAGAAAGGCAAGCCTTTCACTAGCTTCAATTCTTACTGGAAAAAATGTCTGGACATGA
GTATCGAAAGCGTGATGCTTCCCCCCCCCTGGCGGCTGATGCCAATTACTGCCGCCGCTGAGGCAATCTG
GGCATGTAGCATCGAAGAGTTGGGTCTGGAGAATGAGGCTGAGAAGCCAAGTAACGCCCTGCTGACTCGC
GCATGGTCCCCAGGATGGTCAAACGCAGACAAACTTCTGAACGAGTTCATTGAAAAGCAGCTGATTGACT
ACGCTAAGAACTCCAAAAAAGTCGTTGGAAACTCAACAAGCCTCTTGAGCCCTTACCTGCACTTTGGCGA
GATCTCTGTTCGGCACGTGTTCCAGTGCGCCCGGATGAAGCAGATAATCTGGGCAAGAGACAAAAACAGT
GAGGGAGAGGAGTCTGCCGATTTGTTCCTGAGAGGCATCGGACTCCGGGAGTACAGCCGCTACATTTGTT
TTAACTTCCCTTTCACCCACGAACAGAGCCTCTTGTCTCACCTGCGCTTCTTCCCATGGGACGCAGATGT
TGATAAATTCAAGGCTTGGCGACAGGGGCGCACCGGGTATCCACTTGTCGACGCTGGCATGAGGGAGCTG
TGGGCCACGGGGTGGATGCATAATAGGATCAGAGTGATTGTGTCTTCTTTCGCCGTCAAGTTCTTGTTGC
TCCCATGGAAATGGGGCATGAAGTACTTCTGGGACACGCTGCTGGACGCTGACCTTGAGTGCGACATTCT
TGGGTGGCAGTACATTTCCGGATCTATTCCTGATGGGCACGAACTCGATAGGCTCGACAACCCCGCTTTG
CAGGGGGCTAAATACGACCCAGAAGGGGAATACATCCGCCAGTGGCTCCCCGAGCTGGCAAGGCTGCCTA
CCGAGTGGATTCATCATCCCTGGGACGCACCGTTGACTGTTTTGAAGGCAAGCGGCGTAGAGTTGGGTAC
CAATTACGCAAAGCCTATCGTCGATATTGACACCGCAAGGGAGCTGCTGGCAAAGGCTATCTCTAGGACA
CGGGAGGCCCAAATTATGATCGGCGCCGCCTCAGGAGGAGGCTCAGGAGGAGGAGGCGCGGGAGCTAGCG
GAGGTGGATCTGGTGGCGGTGAGGGCAGAGGAAGTCTTCTAACATGCGGTGACGTGGAGGAGAATCCCGG
CCCTCGTACGGGCGGCAGTGGTGGCGGCAGCATGAATGGCGCCATCGGTGGCGACCTTCTCCTGAACTTT
CCAGACATGAGCGTTCTTGAGCGACAGAGGGCTCATCTCAAATACCTGAACCCGACGTTCGATAGTCCCT
TGGCTGGATTCTTTGCTGATTCTTCTATGATTACCGGCGGCGAAATGGATTCTTATCTGAGTACTGCTGG
TTTGAACCTGCCTATGATGTACGGAGAGACCACAGTGGAGGGAGATAGCAGACTGTCCATCTCCCCAGAG
ACCACGCTGGGCACAGGAAACTTCAAAGCAGCCAAGTTTGATACAGAGACCAAAGACTGTAATGAAGCCG
CTAAAAAGATGACCATGAACCGGGACGATCTTGTGGAAGAGGGCGAGGAAGAGAAGTCAAAGATTACAGA
ACAGAACAATGGTTCCACCAAGTCAATCAAAAAAATGAAGCACAAGGCCAAAAAAGAGGAAAATAATTTT
TCCAACGATTCCAGCAAAGTGACAAAGGAACTGGAGAAGACCGACTACATTGGAGGAGGAGGCGCGGGAA
TCGATATGGTGAGCAAGGGCGAGGAGGATAACATGGCCATCATCAAGGAGTTCATGCGCTTCAAGGTGCA
CATGGAGGGCTCCGTGAACGGCCACGAGTTCGAGATCGAGGGCGAGGGCGAGGGCCGCCCCTACGAGGGC
ACCCAGACCGCCAAGCTGAAGGTGACCAAGGGTGGCCCCCTGCCCTTCGCCTGGGACATCCTGTCCCCTC
AGTTCATGTACGGCTCCAAGGCCTACGTGAAGCACCCCGCCGACATCCCCGACTACTTGAAGCTGTCCTT
CCCCGAGGGCTTCAAGTGGGAGCGCGTGATGAACTTCGAGGACGGCGGCGTGGTGACCGTGACCCAGGAC
TCCTCCCTGCAGGACGGCGAGTTCATCTACAAGGTGAAGCTGCGCGGCACCAACTTCCCCTCCGACGGCC
CCGTAATGCAGAAGAAGACCATGGGCTGGGAGGCCTCCTCCGAGCGGATGTACCCCGAGGACGGCGCCCT
GAAGGGCGAGATCAAGCAGAGGCTGAAGCTGAAGGACGGCGGCCACTACGACGCTGAGGTCAAGACCACC
TACAAGGCCAAGAAGCCCGTGCAGCTGCCCGGCGCCTACAACGTCAACATCAAGTTGGACATCACCTCCC
ACAACGAGGACTACACCATCGTGGAACAGTACGAACGCGCCGAGGGCCGCCACTCCACCGGCGGCATGGA
CGAGCTGTACAAGGATAGTGCTGGTAGTGAATTCGGTAAAAAGAAGAAAAAGAAGTCAAAGACAAAGTGT
GTAATTATGTAATCTAGAATAATCAACCTCTGGATTACAAAATTTGTGAAAGATTGACTGGTATTCTTAA
CTATGTTGCTCCTTTTACGCTATGTGGATACGCTGCTTTAATGCCTTTGTATCATGCTATTGCTTCCCGT
ATGGCTTTCATTTTCTCCTCCTTGTATAAATCCTGGTTAGTTCTTGCCACGGCGGAACTCATCGCCGCCT
GCCTTGCCCGCTGCTGGACAGGGGCTCGGCTGTTGGGCACTGACAATTCCGTGGTGTTTATTTGTGAAAT
TTGTGATGCTATTGCTTTATTTGTAACCATCACTAGTTAGGCTTTATTTGTGAAATTTGTGATGCTATTG
CTTTATTTGTAACCATCACTAGTTAGGCTTTATTTGTGAAATTTGTGATGCTATTGCTTTATTTGTAACC
ATTATAAGCTGCAATAAACAAGTTAACAACAACAATTGCATTCATTTTATGTTTCAGGTTCAGGGGGAGA
TGTGGGAGGTTTTTTAAAATCGATAAGGATCTTCCTAGAGCATGGCTACGTAGATAAGTAGCATGGCGGG
TTAATCATTAACTACAAGGAACCCCTAGTGATGGAGTTGGCCACTCCCTCTCTGCGCGCTCGCTCGCTCA
CTGAGGCCGGGCGACCAAAGGTCGCCCGACGCCCGGGCTTTGCCCGGGCGGCCTCAGTGAGCGAGCGAGC
GCGCAGCTGCATTAATGAATCGGCCAACGCGCGGGGAGAGGCGGYTTGCGWMYTRGGGKCGCCCSMCGCC
CGGGCTTTGCCCGGGCGGCCTCAGTGAGCGAGCGAGCGCGCAGCTGGCGTAATAGCGAAGAGGCCCGCAC
CGATCGCCCTTCCCAACAGTTGCGCAGCCTGAATGGCGAATGGG
[124 nt withheld, positions 5602-5725]
C
[91 nt withheld, positions 5727-5817]
A
[49 nt withheld, positions 5819-5867]
CCTTTGACGTTGGAGTCCACGTTCTTT
[37 nt withheld, positions 5895-5931]
ACCCTATCTCGGTCTATTCTTTTGATTTATAAGGGATTTTGCCGATTTCGGCCTATTGGTTAAAAAATGA
GCTGATTTAACAAAAATTTAACGCGAATTTTAACAAAATATTAACGCTTACAATTTAGGTGGCACTTTTC
GGGGAAATGTGCGCGGAACCCCTATTTGTTTATTTTTCTAAATACATTCAAATATGTATCCGCTCATGAG
ACAATAACCCTGATAAATGCTTCAATAATATTGAAAAAGGAAGAGTATGAGTATTCAACATTTCCGTGTC
GCCCTTATTCCCTTTTTTGCGGCATTTTGCCTTCCTGTTTTTGCTCACCCAGAAACGCTGGTGAAAGTAA
AAGATGCTGAAGATCAGTTGGGTGCACGAGTGGGTTACATCGAACTGGATCTCAACAGCGGTAAGATCCT
TGAGAGTTTTCGCCCCGAAGAACGTTTTCCAATGATGAGCACTTTTAAAGTTCTGCTATGTGGCGCGGTA
TTATCCCGTATTGACGCCGGGCAAGAGCAACTCGGTCGCCGCATACACTATTCTCAGAATGACTTGGTTG
AGTACTCACCAGTCACAGAAAAGCATCTTACGGATGGCATGACAGTAAGAGAATTATGCAGTGCTGCCAT
AACCATGAGTGATAACACTGCGGCCAACTTACTTCTGACAACGATCGGAGGACCGAAGGAGCTAACCGCT
TTTTTGCACAACATGGGGGATCATGTAACTCGCCTTGATCGTTGGGAACCGGAGCTGAATGAAGCCATAC
CAAACGACGAGCGTGACACCACGATGCCTGTAGCAATGGCAACAACGTTGCGCAAACTATTAACTGGCGA
ACTACTTACTCTAGCTTCCCGGCAACAATTAATAGACTGGATGGAGGCGGATAAAGTTGCAGGACCACTT
CTGCGCTCGGCCCTTCCGGCTGGCTGGTTTATTGCTGATAAATCTGGAGCCGGTGAGCGTGGGTCTCGCG
GTATCATTGCAGCACTGGGGCCAGATGGTAAGCCCTCCCGTATCGTAGTTATCTACACGACGGGGAGTCA
GGCAACTATGGATGAACGAAATAGACAGATCGCTGAGATAGGTGCCTCACTGATTAAGCATTGGTAACTG
TCAGACCAAGTTTACTCATATATACTTTAGATTGATTTAAAACTTCATTTTTAATTTAAAAGGATCTAGG
TGAAGATCCTTTTTGATAATCTCATGACCAAAATCCCTTAACGTGAGTTTTCGTTCCACTGAGCGTCAGA
CCCCGTAGAAAAGATCAAAGGATCTTCTTGAGATCCTTTTTTTCTGCGCGTAATCTGCTGCTTGCAAACA
AAAAAACCACCGCTACCAGCGGTGGTTTGTTTGCCGGATCAAGAGCTACCAACTCTTTTTCCGAAGGTAA
CTGGCTTCAGCAGAGCGCAGATACCAAATACTGTTCTTCTAGTGTAGCCGTAGTTAGGCCACCACTTCAA
GAACTCTGTAGCACCGCCTACATACCTCGCTCTGCTAATCCTGTTACCAGTGGCTGCTGCCAGTGGCGAT
AAGTCGTGTCTTACCGGGTTGGACTCAAGACGATAGTTACCGGATAAGGCGCAGCGGTCGGGCTGAACGG
GGGGTTCGTGCACACAGCCCAGCTTGGAGCGAACGACCTACACCGAACTGAGATACCTACAGCGTGAGCT
ATGAGAAAGCGCCACGCTTCCCGAAGGGAGAAAGGCGGACAGGTATCCGGTAAGCGGCAGGGTCGGAACA
GGAGAGCGCACGAGGGAGCTTCCAGGGGGAAACGCCTGGTATCTTTATAGTCCTGTCGGGTTTCGCCACC
TCTGACTTGAGCGTCGATTTTTGTGATGCTCGTCAGGGGGGCGGAGCCTATGGAAAAACGCCAGCAACGC
GGCCTTTTTACGGTTCCTGGCCTTTTGCTGGCCTTTTGCTCACATG
Features (pLannotate 1.2.2; 23 found; start..end, strand, type, name):
      1..121     +  rep_origin     RSF ori (fragment): Plasmids containing the RSF 1030 origin of replication can be propagated in E. coli cells that contain additional plasmids with compatible origins.
    123..179     +  CDS            lacI (fragment): lac repressor; lacI; The lac repressor binds to the lac operator to inhibit transcription in E. coli. This inhibition can be relieved by adding lactose or isopropyl-β-D-thiogalactopyranoside (IPTG).
    267..307     -  rep_origin     f1 ori (fragment) (sequence withheld): f1 bacteriophage origin of replication; arrow indicates direction of (+) strand synthesis
    312..381     -  CDS            lacZα (fragment): LacZα fragment of β-galactosidase; lacZ fragment
    376..508     -  repeat_region  AAV2 ITR (fragment): inverted terminal repeat of adeno-associated virus serotype 2 inverted
   1277..1756    +  CDS            RGS2 (fragment): RGS2_HUMAN - Also known as G0S8. Experimental evidence at protein level: Swiss-Prot protein existence level 1. Regulates G protein-coupled receptor signaling cascades. Inhibits signal transduction by increasing the GTPase activity of G protein alpha subunits, thereby driving them into their inactive GDP- bound form (PubMed:11063746, PubMed:19478087). It is involved in the negative regulation of the angiotensin-activated signaling pathway (PubMed:28784619). Plays a role in the regulation of blood pressure in response to signaling via G protein-coupled receptors and GNAQ. Plays a role in regulat
   1784..3277    +  CDS            CRY2 (fragment): CRY2_ARATH - Also known as PHH1 From Arabidopsis thaliana (Mouse-ear cress).
   3419..4009    +  CDS            BHLH63 (fragment): BH063_ARATH - Also known as CIB1, EN84. Experimental evidence at protein level: Swiss-Prot protein existence level 1. Transcription factor that binds DNA to G box 5'-CACGTG-3' and, to a lower extent, to E-box 5'-CANNTG-3' in vitro. Binds to chromatin DNA of the FT gene and promotes its expression, and thus triggers flowering in response to blue light. From Arabidopsis thaliana (Mouse-ear cress).
   3953..4660    +  CDS            mCherry: mCherry is a basic (constitutively fluorescent) red fluorescent protein published in 2004, derived from Discosoma sp.. It is reported to be a very rapidly-maturing monomer with low acid sensitivity.
   4682..4729    +  CDS            K-Ras (fragment): human small GTPase proto-oncoprotein
   4738..4895    +  misc_feature   WPRE (fragment): woodchuck hepatitis virus posttranscriptional regulatory element
   4901..4985    +  misc_feature   WPRE (fragment): woodchuck hepatitis virus posttranscriptional regulatory element
   4984..5027    -  polyA_signal   SV40 poly(A) signal (fragment): SV40 polyadenylation signal
   5038..5083    -  polyA_signal   SV40 poly(A) signal (fragment): SV40 polyadenylation signal
   5094..5161    -  polyA_signal   SV40 poly(A) signal (fragment): SV40 polyadenylation signal
   5294..5427    +  repeat_region  AAV2 ITR: inverted terminal repeat of adeno-associated virus serotype 2 inverted
   5421..5467    -  CDS            lacI (fragment): lac repressor; lacI; The lac repressor binds to the lac operator to inhibit transcription in E. coli. This inhibition can be relieved by adding lactose or isopropyl-β-D-thiogalactopyranoside (IPTG).
   5474..5533    +  repeat_region  AAV2 ITR (fragment): inverted terminal repeat of adeno-associated virus serotype 2 inverted
   5528..5597    +  CDS            lacZα (fragment): LacZα fragment of β-galactosidase; lacZ fragment
   5602..6030    +  rep_origin     f1 ori (sequence partly withheld): f1 bacteriophage origin of replication; arrow indicates direction of (+) strand synthesis
   6083..6187    +  promoter       AmpR promoter: bla
   6188..7048    +  CDS            AmpR: β-lactamase; bla; confers resistance to ampicillin, carbenicillin, and related antibiotics
   7219..7807    +  rep_origin     ori: high-copy-number ColE1/pMB1/pBR322/pUC origin of replication
