[The description below was written by a language model from this plasmid's Addgene catalogue record and pLannotate feature annotations shown in this document.]
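Description:
AAV-GFAPp-PiGM-Iq(D387A mCherry) is a recombinant AAV2 transfer plasmid (about 7.9 kb in the sequenced record) carrying a synthetic optogenetic cassette between AAV2 inverted terminal repeats, so that the payload can be packaged into AAV particles for delivery to mammalian cells. It is maintained in E. coli through a high-copy ColE1/pUC-type origin and selected with ampicillin via the bla gene. An f1 origin is also present. The catalogue lists a recombination-deficient growth strain, which fits the instability typical of ITR-containing plasmids. Short annotated fragments of lacI, lacZα and an RSF origin near the ITRs appear to be backbone remnants or partial sequence matches rather than functional elements.

The insert, PiGM-Iq, is placed under a GFAP promoter for astrocyte-selective expression. The promoter itself is not annotated in the feature table but presumably occupies the unannotated stretch between the left ITR and the first coding feature. The coding region comprises a human RGS2 fragment (the record notes a truncation involving residues 1-53) followed by the photolyase homology region of Arabidopsis CRY2. Next comes the N-terminal portion of CIB1 (CIBN) joined to mCherry and a short K-Ras-derived segment, consistent with the depositor's description of a membrane-localised mCherry marker. How the two halves are separated is not annotated. RGS2 accelerates GTP hydrolysis by G protein alpha subunits, so light-driven CRY2–CIBN binding would be expected to bring it to the membrane to dampen Gq signalling. Here CRY2PHR carries D387A, which makes it light-insensitive, so this construct is the negative control for the system. WPRE fragments and SV40 polyadenylation signal sequences lie downstream of the coding region.
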