Addgene plasmid #221608: AAV-GFAPp-PiGM-Iq(D387A mCherry)
Purpose: A recombinant AAV2 plasmid encoding the light insensitive PiGM-Iq system with CRY2PHR(D387A), CIBN and mCherry as expression marker. GFAP promoter for astrocyte-selective expression.
Depositing lab: John Lin.
Backbone
  Vector backbone: AAV
  Backbone size w/o insert (bp): 4442
  Vector type: AAV
Growth in bacteria
  Bacterial resistance: Ampicillin, 100 μg/mL
  Growth temperature: 37°C
  Growth strain: NEB Stable
  Copy number: Unknown
Gene/Insert
  Gene/Insert name: PiGM-Iq (mCherry)
  Species: Synthetic
  Insert size (bp): 3429
  Mutation: RGS2 1-53 truncation
  Promoter: GFAP promoter
  Cloning method: Restriction Enzyme; 5′ cloning site BamHI (not destroyed); 3′ cloning site XbaI (not destroyed)
Terms and licenses: Academic/Nonprofit Terms; Industry Terms: Not Available to Industry
Depositor comments: Negative control PiGM-Iq system using light insensitive CRY2PHR (D387A). Membrane mCherry as expression marker, GFAP promoter.
How to cite: AAV-GFAPp-PiGM-Iq(D387A mCherry) was a gift from John Lin (Addgene plasmid # 221608 ; http://n2t.net/addgene:221608 ; RRID:Addgene_221608)
